Addgene plasmid #78971: PP273
Purpose: Promoter: ppTEF1, minimal Promoter: GCW14. Figure 4. Expresses GFP.
Depositing lab: Timothy Lu. Depositing organization: Massachusetts Institute of Technology. Publication: Synthetic biology and microbioreactor platforms for programmable production of biologics at the point-of-care. Perez-Pinera P, Han N, Cleto S, Cao J, Purcell O, Shah KA, Lee K, Ram R, Lu TK. Nat Commun. 2016 Jul 29;7:12211. doi: 10.1038/ncomms12211. PubMed 27470089.
Backbone
  Vector backbone: pPICZ A
  Vector type: Yeast Expression
  Selectable markers: Zeocin
Growth in bacteria
  Bacterial resistance: Bleocin (Zeocin), 50 μg/mL
  Growth temperature: 37°C
  Growth strain: DH5alpha
  Copy number: Unknown
Gene/Insert
  Gene/Insert name: GFP
Terms and licenses: Academic/Nonprofit Terms; Industry Terms: Not Available to Industry
How to cite: PP273 was a gift from Timothy Lu (Addgene plasmid # 78971 ; http://n2t.net/addgene:78971 ; RRID:Addgene_78971)
