[The description below was written by a language model from this plasmid's Addgene catalogue record and pLannotate feature annotations shown in this document.]
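Description:
PP273 is a yeast expression plasmid built on the pPICZ A backbone, a vector designed for Pichia pastoris. It is propagated in E. coli through a high-copy ColE1/pUC-type origin. Selection in both hosts relies on a single Zeocin resistance cassette: the Sh ble gene (BleoR, spanning the sequence origin) sits behind tandem S. cerevisiae TEF1 and synthetic bacterial EM7 promoters and is followed by the CYC1 terminator, so the same marker is expressed in yeast and in bacteria.

The catalogue entry lists the insert as GFP, with "ppTEF1" as the promoter and GCW14 as the minimal promoter. The feature table suggests two expression units. The first contains a fragment of ERT2, the mutated ligand-binding domain of the human estrogen receptor, followed by the VP64 activation domain and an AOX1 terminator. This layout is consistent with a hormone-responsive synthetic transcriptional activator. However, about 1 kb upstream of ERT2 is unannotated, so any DNA-binding domain and the promoter driving this unit are not identified in the table. Neither the ppTEF1 nor the GCW14 element is annotated by name. The second unit carries EGFP, followed by a short match to a His-tag-containing composite tag and a second AOX1 terminator. The region upstream of EGFP has only brief fragment hits (CUP1, CyPet, CMV), which are probably spurious matches within the uncharacterised reporter promoter, as is a small groL1 hit near the origin.

The likely arrangement is therefore a constitutively expressed activator switching on a minimal-promoter GFP reporter, although the record does not state this. The plasmid belongs to a study on programmable, inducible production of biologics in yeast, where GFP serves as the readout for comparing promoter and minimal-promoter combinations.
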