Features (pLannotate 1.2.2; 17 found; start..end, strand, type, name):
    420..667     +  terminator     CYC1 terminator: S. cerevisiae CYC1; transcription terminator for CYC1
    742..1330    -  rep_origin     ori: high-copy-number ColE1/pMB1/pBR322/pUC origin of replication
   1425..1511    -  CDS            groL1 (fragment): CH601_MYCA1 - Also known as groEL1 From Mycobacterium avium (strain 104).
   2611..2628    -  misc_feature   MCS (fragment): pUC18/19 multiple cloning site
   2633..3515    +  CDS            ERT2 (fragment): mutated ligand-binding domain of the human estrogen receptor (Feil et al., 1997)
   3524..3673    +  CDS            VP64: tetrameric repeat of the minimal activation domain of herpes simplex virus VP16 (Beerli et al., 1998)
   3748..3994    +  terminator     AOX1 terminator: Pichia pastoris AOX1; transcription terminator for AOX1
   4001..4019    +  promoter       CUP1 promoter (fragment): S. cerevisiae CUP1; inducible metallothionein promoter, regulated by Cu2+
   4088..4113    +  CDS            CyPet (fragment): cyan fluorescent protein optimized for FRET with YPet (Nguyen and Daugherty, 2005)
   4208..4230    -  promoter       CMV promoter (fragment): human cytomegalovirus (CMV) immediate early promoter
   4290..4310    -  enhancer       CMV enhancer (fragment): human cytomegalovirus immediate early enhancer; contains an 18-bp deletion relative to the standard CMV enhancer
   4573..5289    +  CDS            EGFP: EGFP is a basic (constitutively fluorescent) green fluorescent protein published in 1996, derived from Aequorea victoria. It is reported to be a rapidly-maturing weak dimer with moderate acid sensitivity.
   5359..5376    +  CDS            capTEV™ (fragment): composite tag for in vivo biotinylation, TEV protease cleavage, and 6xHis tagging
   5400..5646    +  terminator     AOX1 terminator: Pichia pastoris AOX1; transcription terminator for AOX1
   5661..6072    +  promoter       TEF1 promoter: S. cerevisiae TEF1; promoter for EF-1α
   6080..6127    +  promoter       EM7 promoter: synthetic bacterial promoter&nbsp
   6146..354     +  CDS            BleoR (across the origin): antibiotic-binding protein; Sh ble from Streptoalloteichus hindustanus; confers resistance to bleomycin, phleomycin, and Zeocin™
>Addgene plasmid #78971 | PP273 | depositor full sequence | sequence record 147716 | PP273 sequence 6166 bps
GTTCCGGTGCTCACCGCGCGCGACGTCGCCGGAGCGGTCGAGTTCTGGACCGACCGGCTCGGGTTCTCCC
GGGACTTCGTGGAGGACGACTTCGCCGGTGTGGTCCGGGACGACGTGACCCTGTTCATCAGCGCGGTCCA
GGACCAGGTGGTGCCGGACAACACCCTGGCCTGGGTGTGGGTGCGCGGCCTGGACGAGCTGTACGCCGAG
TGGTCGGAGGTCGTGTCCACGAACTTCCGGGACGCCTCCGGGCCGGCCATGACCGAGATCGGCGAGCAGC
CGTGGGGGCGGGAGTTCGCCCTGCGCGACCCGGCCGGCAACTGCGTGCACTTCGTGGCCGAGGAGCAGGA
CTGACACGTCCGACGGCGGCCCACGGGTCCCAGGCCTCGGAGATCCGTCCCCCTTTTCCTTTGTCGATAT
CATGTAATTAGTTATGTCACGCTTACATTCACGCCCTCCCCCCACATCCGCTCTAACCGAAAAGGAAGGA
GTTAGACAACCTGAAGTCTAGGTCCCTATTTATTTTTTTATAGTTATGTTAGTATTAAGAACGTTATTTA
TATTTCAAATTTTTCTTTTTTTTCTGTACAGACGCGTGTACGCATGTAACATTATACTGAAAACCTTGCT
TGAGAAGGTTTTGGGACGCTCGAAGGCTTTAATTTGCAAGCTGGAGACCAACATGTGAGCAAAAGGCCAG
CAAAAGGCCAGGAACCGTAAAAAGGCCGCGTTGCTGGCGTTTTTCCATAGGCTCCGCCCCCCTGACGAGC
ATCACAAAAATCGACGCTCAAGTCAGAGGTGGCGAAACCCGACAGGACTATAAAGATACCAGGCGTTTCC
CCCTGGAAGCTCCCTCGTGCGCTCTCCTGTTCCGACCCTGCCGCTTACCGGATACCTGTCCGCCTTTCTC
CCTTCGGGAAGCGTGGCGCTTTCTCAATGCTCACGCTGTAGGTATCTCAGTTCGGTGTAGGTCGTTCGCT
CCAAGCTGGGCTGTGTGCACGAACCCCCCGTTCAGCCCGACCGCTGCGCCTTATCCGGTAACTATCGTCT
TGAGTCCAACCCGGTAAGACACGACTTATCGCCACTGGCAGCAGCCACTGGTAACAGGATTAGCAGAGCG
AGGTATGTAGGCGGTGCTACAGAGTTCTTGAAGTGGTGGCCTAACTACGGCTACACTAGAAGGACAGTAT
TTGGTATCTGCGCTCTGCTGAAGCCAGTTACCTTCGGAAAAAGAGTTGGTAGCTCTTGATCCGGCAAACA
AACCACCGCTGGTAGCGGTGGTTTTTTTGTTTGCAAGCAGCAGATTACGCGCAGAAAAAAAGGATCTCAA
GAAGATCCTTTGATCTTTTCTACGGGGTCTGACGCTCAGTGGAACGAAAACTCACGTTAAGGGATTTTGG
TCATGAGATCAGATCTGAGCTCGTTTGGCCGTGGCCGTGCTCGTCCTCGTCGGCCGGCTTGTCGACGACG
GCGGTCTCCGTCGTCAGGATCATCCGGGCCACAAGCTTGCTGACAGAAGCCTCAAGAAAAAAAAAATTCT
TCTTCGACTATGCTGGAGGCAGAGATGATCGAGCCGGTAGTTAACTATATATAGCTAAATTGGTTCCATC
ACCTCGAGTCAGCATCTGGTTACGTAACTCTGGCAACCAGTAACACGCTTAAGGTTTGGAACAACACTAA
ACTACCTTGCGGTACTACCATTGACACTACACATCCTTAATTCCAATCCTGTCTGGCCTCCTTCACCTTT
TAACCATCTTGCCCATTCCAACTCGTGTCAGATTGCGTATCAAGTGAAAAAAAAAAAATTTTAAAATCTT
TAACCCAATCAGGTAATAACTGTCGCCTCTTTTATCTGCCGCACTGCATGAGGTGTCCCCTTAGTGGGAA
AGAGTACTGAGCCAACCCTGGAGGACAGCAAGGGAAAAATACCTACAACTTGCTTCATAATGGTCGTAAA
AACAATCCTTGTCGGATATAAGTGTTGTAGACTGTCCCTTATCCTCTGCGATGTTCTTCCTCTCAAAGTT
TGCGATTTCTCTCTATCAGAATTGCCATCAAGAGACTCAGGACTAATTTCGCAGTCCCACACGCACTCGT
ACATGATTGGCTGAAATTTCCCTAAAGAATTTCTTTTTCACGAAAATTTTTTTTTACACAAGATTTTCAG
CAGATATAAAATGGAGAGCAGGACCTCCGCTGTGACTCTTCTTTTTTTTCTTTTATTCTCACTACATACA
TTTTAGTTATTCGCCAACGGCAACTAGTAAAAATGCGCGGAGCTCCTAAGAAAAAGCGCAAAGTCCGGCC
GGCATCTAGACCCGGGGAGCGCCCCTTCCAGTGTCGCATTTGCATGCGGAACTTTTCGCGCCAGGACAGG
CTTGACAGGCATACCCGTACTCATACCGGTGAAAAACCGTTTCAGTGTCGGATCTGTATGCGAAATTTCT
CCCAGAAGGAGCACTTGGCGGGGCATCTACGTACGCACACCGGCGAGAAGCCATTCCAATGCCGAATATG
CATGCGCAACTTCAGTCGCCGCGACAACCTGAACCGGCACCTAAAAACCCACCTGAGGAACATATGCGGC
GGAGGCACACCTGCAGCTGCGTCGACTCTAGAGGATCCATCTGCTGGAGACATGAGAGCTGCCAACCTTT
GGCCAAGCCCGCTCATGATCAAACGCTCTAAGAAGAACAGCCTGGCCTTGTCCCTGACGGCCGACCAGAT
GGTCAGTGCCTTGTTGGATGCTGAGCCCCCCATACTCTATTCCGAGTATGATCCTACCAGACCCTTCAGT
GAAGCTTCGATGATGGGCTTACTGACCAACCTGGCAGACAGGGAGCTGGTTCACATGATCAACTGGGCGA
AGAGGGTGCCAGGCTTTGTGGATTTGACCCTCCATGATCAGGTCCACCTTCTAGAATGTGCCTGGCTAGA
GATCCTGATGATTGGTCTCGTCTGGCGCTCCATGGAGCACCCAGTGAAGCTACTGTTTGCTCCTAACTTG
CTCTTGGACAGGAACCAGGGAAAATGTGTAGAGGGCATGGTGGAGATCTTCGACATGCTGCTGGCTACAT
CATCTCGGTTCCGCATGATGAATCTGCAGGGAGAGGAGTTTGTGTGCCTCAAATCTATTATTTTGCTTAA
TTCTGGAGTGTACACATTTCTGTCCAGCACCCTGAAGTCTCTGGAAGAGAAGGACCATATCCACCGAGTC
CTGGACAAGATCACAGACACTTTGATCCACCTGATGGCCAAGGCAGGCCTGACCCTGCAGCAGCAGCACC
AGCGGCTGGCCCAGCTCCTCCTCATCCTCTCCCACATCAGGCACATGAGTAACAAAGGCATGGAGCATCT
GTACAGCATGAAGTGCAAGAACGTGGTGCCCCTCTATGACCTGCTGCTGGAGATGCTGGACGCCCACCGC
CTACATGCGCCCACTAGCCGTGGAGGGGCATCCGTGGAGGAGACGGACCAAAGCCACTTGGCCACTGCGG
GCTCTACTTCATCGCCTAGGGCCGACGCGCTGGACGATTTCGATCTCGACATGCTGGGTTCTGATGCCCT
CGATGACTTTGACCTGGATATGTTGGGAAGCGACGCATTGGATGACTTTGATCTGGACATGCTCGGCTCC
GATGCTCTGGACGATTTCGATCTCGATATGTTAATTAACTACCCGTACGACGTTCCGGACTACGCTTCTT
GAGGTACCATCGGTAGACCGGTCTTGCTAGATTCTAATCAAGAGGATGTCAGAATGCCATTTGCCTGAGA
GATGCAGGCTTCATTTTTGATACTTTTTTATTTGTAACCTATATAGTATAGGATTTTTTTTGTCATTTTG
TTTCTTCTCGTACGAGCTTGCTCCTGATCAGCCTATCTCGCAGCTGATGAATATCTTGTGGTAGGGGTTT
GGGAAAATCATTCGAGTTTGATGTTTTTCTTGGTATTTCCCACTCCTCTTCAGAGTACAGAAGATTAAGT
GAGAGCTAGCATATCATATAGAAGTCATCGCGGCAGATCAATTCATCAATCGGAGTGAGGATATTGCGAG
TTTACCACCATCAATCGGAGTGAGGATCTCCAATTGGTGACGGTCCAGTCATCAATCGGAGTGAGGATTC
AGCTGCTTCTCGAGGCCGCACATCAATCGGAGTGAGGATGTACAGGGTGGGCTGTTCCACCATCAATCGG
AGTGAGGATTTGCGTCAATGGGGCGGAGTTCATCAATCGGAGTGAGGATATCGAAGTCATCGAGAGCACT
CATCAATCGGAGTGAGGATATACTCCACCCATTGACGTCACATCAATCGGAGTGAGGATTGGAACCAGAA
GGGTCTCTTCATCAATCGGAGTGAGGATACCCTATGGGCGCGCCTAGGGCAGATTTTGAGTTTAAAATAG
GAAATATAAACAAATATACCGCGAAAAAGGTTTGTTTATAGCTTTTCGCCTGGTGCCGTACGGTATAAAT
ACATACTCTCCTCCCCCCCCTGGTTCTCTTTTTCTTTTGTTACTTACATTTTACCGTTCCGTCACTCGCT
TCACTCAACAACAAAAGAATTCATGGTGAGCAAGGGCGAGGAGCTGTTCACCGGGGTGGTGCCCATCCTG
GTCGAGCTGGACGGCGACGTAAACGGCCACAAGTTCAGCGTGTCCGGCGAGGGCGAGGGCGATGCCACCT
ACGGCAAGCTGACCCTGAAGTTCATCTGCACCACCGGCAAGCTGCCCGTGCCCTGGCCCACCCTCGTGAC
CACCCTGACCTACGGCGTGCAGTGCTTCAGCCGCTACCCCGACCACATGAAGCAGCACGACTTCTTCAAG
TCCGCCATGCCCGAAGGCTACGTCCAGGAGCGCACCATCTTCTTCAAGGACGACGGCAACTACAAGACCC
GCGCCGAGGTGAAGTTCGAGGGCGACACCCTGGTGAACCGCATCGAGCTGAAGGGCATCGACTTCAAGGA
GGACGGCAACATCCTGGGGCACAAGCTGGAGTACAACTACAACAGCCACAACGTCTATATCATGGCCGAC
AAGCAGAAGAACGGCATCAAGGTGAACTTCAAGATCCGCCACAACATCGAGGACGGCAGCGTGCAGCTCG
CCGACCACTACCAGCAGAACACCCCCATCGGCGACGGCCCCGTGCTGCTGCCCGACAACCACTACCTGAG
CACCCAGAGCGCCCTGAGCAAAGACCCCAACGAGAAGCGCGATCACATGGTCCTGCTGGAGTTCGTGACC
GCCGCCGGGATCACTCTCGGCATGGACGAGCTGTACAAGGCCGCGGCGGCCGCCAGCTTTCTAGAACAAA
AACTCATCTCAGAAGAGGATCTGAATAGCGCCGTCGACCATCATCATCATCATCATTGACCGGTCTTGCT
AGATTCTAATCAAGAGGATGTCAGAATGCCATTTGCCTGAGAGATGCAGGCTTCATTTTTGATACTTTTT
TATTTGTAACCTATATAGTATAGGATTTTTTTTGTCATTTTGTTTCTTCTCGTACGAGCTTGCTCCTGAT
CAGCCTATCTCGCAGCTGATGAATATCTTGTGGTAGGGGTTTGGGAAAATCATTCGAGTTTGATGTTTTT
CTTGGTATTTCCCACTCCTCTTCAGAGTACAGAAGATTAAGTGAGACCTTCGTTTGTGCGGATCCCCCAC
ACACCATAGCTTCAAAATGTTTCTACTCCTTTTTTACTCTTCCAGATTTTCTCGGACTCCGCGCATCGCC
GTACCACTTCAAAACACCCAAGCACAGCATACTAAATTTTCCCTCTTTCTTCCTCTAGGGTGTCGTTAAT
TACCCGTACTAAAGGTTTGGAAAAGAAAAAAGAGACCGCCTCGTTTCTTTTTCTTCGTCGAAAAAGGCAA
TAAAAATTTTTATCACGTTTCTTTTTCTTGAAATTTTTTTTTTTAGTTTTTTTCTCTTTCAGTGACCTCC
ATTGATATTTAAGTTAATAAACGGTCTTCAATTTCTCAAGTTTCAGTTTCATTTTTCTTGTTCTATTACA
ACTTTTTTTACTTCTTGTTCATTAGAAAGAAAGCATAGCAATCTAATCTAAGGGGCGGTGTTGACAATTA
ATCATCGGCATAGTATATCGGCATAGTATAATACGACAAGGTGAGGAACTAAACCATGGCCAAGTTGACC
AGTGCC
