>Addgene plasmid #78971 | PP273 | addgene partial sequence | sequence record 153691 | EGFP-N 5'-CGTCGCCGTCCAGCTCGACCAG-3'
GCTCACCATGAATTCTTTTGTTGTTGAGTGAAGCGAGTGACGGAACGGTAAAATGTAAGTAACAAAAGAA
AAAGAGAACCAGGGGGGGGAGGAGAGTATGTATTTATACCGTACGGCACCAGGCGAAAAGCTATAAACAA
ACCTTTTTCGCGGTATATTTGTTTATATTTCCTATTTTAAACTCAAAATCTGCCCTAGGCGCGCCCATAG
GGTATCCTCACTCCGATTGATGAAGAGACCCTTCTGGTTCCAATCCTCACTCCGATTGATGTGACGTCAA
TGGGTGGAGTATATCCTCACTCCGATTGATGAGTGCTCTCGATGACTTCGATATCCTCACTCCGATTGAT
GAACTCCGCCCCATTGACGCAAATCCTCACTCCGATTGATGGTGGAACAGCCCACCCTGTACATCCTCAC
TCCGATTGATGTGCGGCCTCGAGAAGCAGCTGAATCCTCACTCCGATTGATGACTGGACCGTCACCAATT
GGAGATCCTCACTCCGATTGATGGTGGTAAACTCGCAATATCCTCACTCCGATTGATGAATTGATCTGCC
GCGATGACTTCTATATGATATGCTAGCTCTCACTTAATCTTCTGTACTCTGAAGAGGAGTGGGAAATACC
AAGAAAAACATCAAACTCGAATGATTTTCCCAAACCCCTACCACAAGATATTCATCAGCTGCGAGATAGG
CTGATCAGGAGCAAGCTCGTACGAGAAGAAACAAAATGACAAAAAAAATCCTATACTATATAGGTTACAA
ATAAAAAAGTATCAAAAATGAAGCCTGCATCTCTCAGGCAAATGGCATTCTGACATCCTCTTGATTAGAA
TCTAGCAAGACCGGTCTACCGATGGTACCTCAAGAAGCGTAGTCCGGAACGTCGTACGGGTAGTTAATTA
ACATATCGAGATCGAA
